Addgene plasmid #206319: pH1-shControl-pSyn-tdtomato
Purpose: Control for pH1-shOPA1-pSyn-tdtomato
Depositing lab: Yusuke Hirabayashi. Depositing organization: The University of Tokyo. Publication: An interactive deep learning-based approach reveals mitochondrial cristae topologies. Suga S, Nakamura K, Nakanishi Y, Humbel BM, Kawai H, Hirabayashi Y. PLoS Biol. 2023 Aug 31;21(8):e3002246. doi: 10.1371/journal.pbio.3002246. eCollection 2023 Aug. PubMed 37651352.
Backbone
  Vector backbone: pH1
  Vector type: Mammalian Expression, Lentiviral
Growth in bacteria
  Bacterial resistance: Ampicillin, 100 μg/mL
  Growth temperature: 37°C
  Growth strain: NEB Stable
  Copy number: Unknown
Gene/Insert
  Gene/Insert name: shRNA scramble control
Terms and licenses: Academic/Nonprofit Terms; Industry Terms: Not Available to Industry
How to cite: pH1-shControl-pSyn-tdtomato was a gift from Yusuke Hirabayashi (Addgene plasmid # 206319 ; http://n2t.net/addgene:206319 ; RRID:Addgene_206319)
