[The description below was written by a language model from this plasmid's Addgene catalogue record and pLannotate feature annotations shown in this document.]
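Description:
pH1-shControl-pSyn-tdtomato is a lentiviral transfer plasmid for mammalian expression, built on the pH1 backbone, that carries a scrambled control shRNA together with a red fluorescent reporter. It is the matched negative control for pH1-shOPA1-pSyn-tdtomato. In bacteria it replicates from a high-copy ColE1/pUC-type origin and is selected with ampicillin through the AmpR β-lactamase gene. An f1 origin is also present. Outside the viral region, an SV40 promoter/EM7 promoter–BleoR cassette with an SV40 poly(A) signal could confer bleomycin/Zeocin-family resistance, although the record does not describe it being used.

The viral genome is driven by a CMV enhancer/promoter fused to a truncated HIV-1 5' LTR, an arrangement that typically makes genomic RNA production Tat-independent. This is followed by the Ψ packaging signal with a gag fragment, the RRE for Rev-dependent nuclear export, and the cPPT/CTS. A second truncated LTR and a bGH poly(A) signal close the unit.

Within this frame, the human H1 RNA polymerase III promoter sits where it would drive the scramble shRNA, though the hairpin itself is not annotated. The feature table leaves a gap of about 1.2 kb between the H1 promoter and a dTomato coding sequence. From the plasmid name, this gap presumably holds the shRNA, a synapsin promoter and the first half of the tandem-dimer tdTomato, but none of these is annotated. A WPRE downstream of the reporter enhances transcript expression.

The design marks transduced or transfected cells, apparently neurons, with red fluorescence while they express a non-targeting hairpin. This provides the baseline for OPA1 knockdown experiments, and the associated publication concerns the analysis of mitochondrial cristae morphology.
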