Features (pLannotate 1.2.2; 31 found; start..end, strand, type, name):
    248..836     -  rep_origin     ori: high-copy-number ColE1/pMB1/pBR322/pUC origin of replication
   1007..1867    -  CDS            AmpR: β-lactamase; bla; confers resistance to ampicillin, carbenicillin, and related antibiotics
   1868..1972    -  promoter       AmpR promoter: bla
   2031..2083    -  misc_feature   bom (fragment): basis of mobility region from pBR322
   2238..2617    +  enhancer       CMV enhancer: human cytomegalovirus immediate early enhancer
   2618..2817    +  promoter       CMV promoter: human cytomegalovirus (CMV) immediate early promoter
   2835..3015    +  LTR            5' LTR (truncated): truncated 5' long terminal repeat (LTR) from HIV-1
   3062..3187    +  misc_feature   HIV-1 Ψ: packaging signal of human immunodeficiency virus type 1
   3171..3534    +  CDS            HIV-1 gag (fragment): gag protein from human immunodeficiency virus 1; gag
   3680..3913    +  misc_feature   RRE: The Rev response element (RRE) of HIV-1 allows for Rev-dependent mRNA export from the nucleus to the cytoplasm.
   4290..4390    +  CDS            Rev (fragment): human immunodeficiency virus 1 (HIV-1) Rev protein; rev; enhances nuclear export of unspliced and incompletely spliced viral mRNAs
   4440..4557    +  misc_feature   cPPT/CTS: central polypurine tract and central termination sequence of HIV-1
   4605..4819    +  promoter       H1 promoter: human H1 RNA promoter
   6019..6720    +  CDS            dTomato: dTomato is a basic (constitutively fluorescent) orange fluorescent protein published in 2004, derived from Discosoma sp.. It is reported to be a somewhat slowly-maturing dimer with low acid sensitivity.
   6778..6801    +  misc_feature   MCS (fragment): pBluescript multiple cloning site
   6801..7389    +  misc_feature   WPRE: woodchuck hepatitis virus posttranscriptional regulatory element
   7390..7409    +  misc_feature   MCS (fragment): pBluescript multiple cloning site
   7411..7911    +  CDS            nef (fragment): NEF_HV1LA - Experimental evidence at protein level: Swiss-Prot protein existence level 1. Extracellular Nef protein targets CD4(+) T-lymphocytes for apoptosis by interacting with CXCR4 surface receptors. From Human immunodeficiency virus type 1 group M subtype B (isolate Lai) (HIV-1).
   7918..8098    +  LTR            5' LTR (truncated): truncated 5' long terminal repeat (LTR) from HIV-1
   8130..8354    +  polyA_signal   bGH poly(A) signal: bovine growth hormone polyadenylation signal
   8358..8379    +  promoter       SV40 promoter (fragment): SV40 enhancer and early promoter
   8400..8828    +  rep_origin     f1 ori (sequence partly withheld): f1 bacteriophage origin of replication; arrow indicates direction of (+) strand synthesis
   8842..9171    +  promoter       SV40 promoter: SV40 enhancer and early promoter
   9219..9266    +  promoter       EM7 promoter: synthetic bacterial promoter&nbsp
   9285..9659    +  CDS            BleoR: antibiotic-binding protein; Sh ble from Streptoalloteichus hindustanus; confers resistance to bleomycin, phleomycin, and Zeocin™
   9669..9794    +  CDS            ble (fragment): BLE_KLEPN - Experimental evidence at protein level: Swiss-Prot protein existence level 1. Binding protein with a strong affinity to the bleomycin family of antibiotics. Binds to CL990; an antimitotic-antibiotic compound. From Klebsiella pneumoniae.
   9789..9910    +  polyA_signal   SV40 poly(A) signal: SV40 polyadenylation signal
   9983..9999    -  protein_bind   lac operator: The lac repressor binds to the lac operator to inhibit transcription in E. coli. This inhibition can be relieved by adding lactose or isopropyl-β-D-thiogalactopyranoside (IPTG). lac repressor encoded by lacI
  10007..10037   -  promoter       lac promoter: promoter for the E. coli lac operon
  10052..10073   -  protein_bind   CAP binding site: CAP binding activates transcription in the presence of cAMP. E. coli catabolite activator protein
  10086..65      -  CDS            lacI (fragment) (across the origin): lac repressor; lacI; The lac repressor binds to the lac operator to inhibit transcription in E. coli. This inhibition can be relieved by adding lactose or isopropyl-β-D-thiogalactopyranoside (IPTG).
>Addgene plasmid #206319 | pH1-shControl-pSyn-tdtomato | addgene full sequence | sequence record 408525 | Addgene NGS Result
TGTCGTGCCAGCTGCATTAATGAATCGGCCAACGCGCGGGGAGAGGCGGTTTGCGTATTGGGCGCTCTTC
CGCTTCCTCGCTCACTGACTCGCTGCGCTCGGTCGTTCGGCTGCGGCGAGCGGTATCAGCTCACTCAAAG
GCGGTAATACGGTTATCCACAGAATCAGGGGATAACGCAGGAAAGAACATGTGAGCAAAAGGCCAGCAAA
AGGCCAGGAACCGTAAAAAGGCCGCGTTGCTGGCGTTTTTCCATAGGCTCCGCCCCCCTGACGAGCATCA
CAAAAATCGACGCTCAAGTCAGAGGTGGCGAAACCCGACAGGACTATAAAGATACCAGGCGTTTCCCCCT
GGAAGCTCCCTCGTGCGCTCTCCTGTTCCGACCCTGCCGCTTACCGGATACCTGTCCGCCTTTCTCCCTT
CGGGAAGCGTGGCGCTTTCTCATAGCTCACGCTGTAGGTATCTCAGTTCGGTGTAGGTCGTTCGCTCCAA
GCTGGGCTGTGTGCACGAACCCCCCGTTCAGCCCGACCGCTGCGCCTTATCCGGTAACTATCGTCTTGAG
TCCAACCCGGTAAGACACGACTTATCGCCACTGGCAGCAGCCACTGGTAACAGGATTAGCAGAGCGAGGT
ATGTAGGCGGTGCTACAGAGTTCTTGAAGTGGTGGCCTAACTACGGCTACACTAGAAGAACAGTATTTGG
TATCTGCGCTCTGCTGAAGCCAGTTACCTTCGGAAAAAGAGTTGGTAGCTCTTGATCCGGCAAACAAACC
ACCGCTGGTAGCGGTGGTTTTTTTGTTTGCAAGCAGCAGATTACGCGCAGAAAAAAAGGATCTCAAGAAG
ATCCTTTGATCTTTTCTACGGGGTCTGACGCTCAGTGGAACGAAAACTCACGTTAAGGGATTTTGGTCAT
GAGATTATCAAAAAGGATCTTCACCTAGATCCTTTTAAATTAAAAATGAAGTTTTAAATCAATCTAAAGT
ATATATGAGTAAACTTGGTCTGACAGTTACCAATGCTTAATCAGTGAGGCACCTATCTCAGCGATCTGTC
TATTTCGTTCATCCATAGTTGCCTGACTCCCCGTCGTGTAGATAACTACGATACGGGAGGGCTTACCATC
TGGCCCCAGTGCTGCAATGATACCGCGAGACCCACGCTCACCGGCTCCAGATTTATCAGCAATAAACCAG
CCAGCCGGAAGGGCCGAGCGCAGAAGTGGTCCTGCAACTTTATCCGCCTCCATCCAGTCTATTAATTGTT
GCCGGGAAGCTAGAGTAAGTAGTTCGCCAGTTAATAGTTTGCGCAACGTTGTTGCCATTGCTACAGGCAT
CGTGGTGTCACGCTCGTCGTTTGGTATGGCTTCATTCAGCTCCGGTTCCCAACGATCAAGGCGAGTTACA
TGATCCCCCATGTTGTGCAAAAAAGCGGTTAGCTCCTTCGGTCCTCCGATCGTTGTCAGAAGTAAGTTGG
CCGCAGTGTTATCACTCATGGTTATGGCAGCACTGCATAATTCTCTTACTGTCATGCCATCCGTAAGATG
CTTTTCTGTGACTGGTGAGTACTCAACCAAGTCATTCTGAGAATAGTGTATGCGGCGACCGAGTTGCTCT
TGCCCGGCGTCAATACGGGATAATACCGCGCCACATAGCAGAACTTTAAAAGTGCTCATCATTGGAAAAC
GTTCTTCGGGGCGAAAACTCTCAAGGATCTTACCGCTGTTGAGATCCAGTTCGATGTAACCCACTCGTGC
ACCCAACTGATCTTCAGCATCTTTTACTTTCACCAGCGTTTCTGGGTGAGCAAAAACAGGAAGGCAAAAT
GCCGCAAAAAAGGGAATAAGGGCGACACGGAAATGTTGAATACTCATACTCTTCCTTTTTCAATATTATT
GAAGCATTTATCAGGGTTATTGTCTCATGAGCGGATACATATTTGAATGTATTTAGAAAAATAAACAAAT
AGGGGTTCCGCGCACATTTCCCCGAAAAGTGCCACCTGACGTCGACGGATCGGGAGATCTCCCGATCCCC
TATGGTGCACTCTCAGTACAATCTGCTCTGATGCCGCATAGTTAAGCCAGTATCTGCTCCCTGCTTGTGT
GTTGGAGGTCGCTGAGTAGTGCGCGAGCAAAATTTAAGCTACAACAAGGCAAGGCTTGACCGACAATTGC
ATGAAGAATCTGCTTAGGGTTAGGCGTTTTGCGCTGCTTCGCGATGTACGGGCCAGATATACGCGTTGAC
ATTGATTATTGACTAGTTATTAATAGTAATCAATTACGGGGTCATTAGTTCATAGCCCATATATGGAGTT
CCGCGTTACATAACTTACGGTAAATGGCCCGCCTGGCTGACCGCCCAACGACCCCCGCCCATTGACGTCA
ATAATGACGTATGTTCCCATAGTAACGCCAATAGGGACTTTCCATTGACGTCAATGGGTGGAGTATTTAC
GGTAAACTGCCCACTTGGCAGTACATCAAGTGTATCATATGCCAAGTACGCCCCCTATTGACGTCAATGA
CGGTAAATGGCCCGCCTGGCATTATGCCCAGTACATGACCTTATGGGACTTTCCTACTTGGCAGTACATC
TACGTATTAGTCATCGCTATTACCATGGTGATGCGGTTTTGGCAGTACATCAATGGGCGTGGATAGCGGT
TTGACTCACGGGGATTTCCAAGTCTCCACCCCATTGACGTCAATGGGAGTTTGTTTTGGCACCAAAATCA
ACGGGACTTTCCAAAATGTCGTAACAACTCCGCCCCATTGACGCAAATGGGCGGTAGGCGTGTACGGTGG
GAGGTCTATATAAGCAGCGCGTTTTGCCTGTACTGGGTCTCTCTGGTTAGACCAGATCTGAGCCTGGGAG
CTCTCTGGCTAACTAGGGAACCCACTGCTTAAGCCTCAATAAAGCTTGCCTTGAGTGCTTCAAGTAGTGT
GTGCCCGTCTGTTGTGTGACTCTGGTAACTAGAGATCCCTCAGACCCTTTTAGTCAGTGTGGAAAATCTC
TAGCAGTGGCGCCCGAACAGGGACTTGAAAGCGAAAGGGAAACCAGAGGAGCTCTCTCGACGCAGGACTC
GGCTTGCTGAAGCGCGCACGGCAAGAGGCGAGGGGCGGCGACTGGTGAGTACGCCAAAAATTTTGACTAG
CGGAGGCTAGAAGGAGAGAGATGGGTGCGAGAGCGTCAGTATTAAGCGGGGGAGAATTAGATCGCGATGG
GAAAAAATTCGGTTAAGGCCAGGGGGAAAGAAAAAATATAAATTAAAACATATAGTATGGGCAAGCAGGG
AGCTAGAACGATTCGCAGTTAATCCTGGCCTGTTAGAAACATCAGAAGGCTGTAGACAAATACTGGGACA
GCTACAACCATCCCTTCAGACAGGATCAGAAGAACTTAGATCATTATATAATACAGTAGCAACCCTCTAT
TGTGTGCATCAAAGGATAGAGATAAAAGACACCAAGGAAGCTTTAGACAAGATAGAGGAAGAGCAAAACA
AAAGTAAGACCACCGCACAGCAAGCGGCCGCTGATCTTCAGACCTGGAGGAGGAGATATGAGGGACAATT
GGAGAAGTGAATTATATAAATATAAAGTAGTAAAAATTGAACCATTAGGAGTAGCACCCACCAAGGCAAA
GAGAAGAGTGGTGCAGAGAGAAAAAAGAGCAGTGGGAATAGGAGCTTTGTTCCTTGGGTTCTTGGGAGCA
GCAGGAAGCACTATGGGCGCAGCGTCAATGACGCTGACGGTACAGGCCAGACAATTATTGTCTGGTATAG
TGCAGCAGCAGAACAATTTGCTGAGGGCTATTGAGGCGCAACAGCATCTGTTGCAACTCACAGTCTGGGG
CATCAAGCAGCTCCAGGCAAGAATCCTGGCTGTGGAAAGATACCTAAAGGATCAACAGCTCCTGGGGATT
TGGGGTTGCTCTGGAAAACTCATTTGCACCACTGCTGTGCCTTGGAATGCTAGTTGGAGTAATAAATCTC
TGGAACAGATTTGGAATCACACGACCTGGATGGAGTGGGACAGAGAAATTAACAATTACACAAGCTTAAT
ACACTCCTTAATTGAAGAATCGCAAAACCAGCAAGAAAAGAATGAACAAGAATTATTGGAATTAGATAAA
TGGGCAAGTTTGTGGAATTGGTTTAACATAACAAATTGGCTGTGGTATATAAAATTATTCATAATGATAG
TAGGAGGCTTGGTAGGTTTAAGAATAGTTTTTGCTGTACTTTCTATAGTGAATAGAGTTAGGCAGGGATA
TTCACCATTATCGTTTCAGACCCACCTCCCAACCCCGAGGGGACCCGACAGGCCCGAAGGAATAGAAGAA
GAAGGTGGAGAGAGAGACAGAGACAGATCCATTCGATTAGTGAACGGATCGGCACTGCGTGCGCCAATTC
TGCAGACAAATGGCAGTATTCATCCACAATTTTAAAAGAAAAGGGGGGATTGGGGGGTACAGTGCAGGGG
AAAGAATAGTAGACATAATAGCAACAGACATACAAACTAAAGAATTACAAAAACAAATTACAAAAATTCA
AAATTTTCGGGTTTATTACAGGGACAGCAGAGATCCAGTTTGGTTAATTCTAGCGAACGCTGACGTCATC
AACCCGCTCCAAGGAATCGCGGGCCCAGTGTCACTAGGCGGGAACACCCAGCGCGCGTGCGCCCTGGCAG
GAAGATGGCTGTGAGGGACAGGGGAGTGGCGCCCTGCAATATTTGCATGTCGCTATGTGTTCTGGGAAAT
CACCATAAACGTGAAATGTCTTTGGATTTGGGAATCTTATAAGTTCTGTATGAGACCACCTCGAGCCGCA
GGTATGCACGCGTTCAAGAGACGCGTGCATACCTGCGGTTTTTGTCTAGAGTTAACTTAATTAAGGGTTT
TGGCTACGTCCAGAGCAGAGGAATGAGGGCATGTAGACTAAATATGTTCGTGTGGAAGAGGCTGAATACA
CATCAGAGTTAGTGCTGCAGGAAATGCTTCTGCATTGCATACCCAGAGTTTCCTTGCTCATCTGAGAGCA
TGTGTTTTTTCCAGATGTGTGTACTTGTGTGAGATTCTCTGGGTGTGTGTCAATGTGTTGCCTGAACGTG
CATTGCTCAATATGCTCATGTGTGTTACCCTGGGCTTGTACATCTACATATATACCTGGATGCCCGTGTG
TTCTGTGATGTACATATACCCTGTGTCATTCCTTGTTTTTCTATTTGTGTTATTCCATGTGTTCCTTCAG
GCTCTCACTACCCAAGTGTCCACCTCCGCCTGTCTGGTGATGTTTACGCTACCCCGTGCTCTTTTCTTTG
CCTGACAGTGTTGTCGTGGAAGACATCTCGCCAGGAACACTGCAGTAAGGAGAATTTCTAGTTTTATGTT
CCCCTCCGAGTATGCTTCTATCCCGACCCTCAACCCCAAAATGCCTTCAGAGGTGAAAATCAACACTGGA
AACACAAGTATCTGGGAAGGGTAACAATGCAAGTTAGCCTGAGGATTTAGGAGGAGGCTGAAAAACAGAG
TAGGAGCCTTACTACGGGTCCAGACCCTACGGACAAGAACCCCCACTCCCACTCCCCAAATTGCGCATTC
CCTCCCCCATCAGAGGGGGAGGGGAAGAGGATGCAGCGCGGCGCGGCGCGTGCGCACTGTCGGATTTAGT
ACCGCGGACAGAGCCTTCGCCCCCGCTGCCGGCGCGCGCCACCACCTCCCCAGCACCAAAGGCGGGCTGA
CGTCACTCTCCAGCCCTCCCCAAACTCCCCTACCTCACCGCCTTGGTCGCGTCCGTGCAGCGGTGAGTCC
AGTCGGGCCGCACCACAAGAGGTGCAAGATAGGGGGGTGCAGGCGCGACCATACGCTCTGCGGCGGCAGA
GCCTCAGCGCTGCCTCAGTCTGCAGCGGGCAGCAGAGGAGTCGCGTCGTGCCAGAGAGCGCCGCCGTGCT
CCTGAGCCCCTTGCGCTCCGCCCCCGCGGCCCACCGACCCACTGCCCCTTGGATCCGAATTCGCCACCAT
GGTGAGCAAGGGCGAGGAGGTCATCAAAGAGTTCATGCGCTTCAAGGTGCGCATGGAGGGCTCCATGAAC
GGCCACGAGTTCGAGATCGAGGGCGAGGGCGAGGGCCGCCCCTACGAGGGCACCCAGACCGCCAAGCTGA
AGGTGACCAAGGGCGGCCCCCTGCCCTTCGCCTGGGACATCCTGTCCCCCCAGTTCATGTACGGCTCCAA
GGCGTACGTGAAGCACCCCGCCGACATCCCCGATTACAAGAAGCTGTCCTTCCCCGAGGGCTTCAAGTGG
GAGCGCGTGATGAACTTCGAGGACGGCGGTCTGGTGACCGTGACCCAGGACTCCTCCCTGCAGGACGGCA
CGCTGATCTACAAGGTGAAGATGCGCGGCACCAACTTCCCCCCCGACGGCCCCGTAATGCAGAAGAAGAC
CATGGGCTGGGAGGCCTCCACCGAGCGCCTGTACCCCCGCGACGGCGTGCTGAAGGGCGAGATCCACCAG
GCCCTGAAGCTGAAGGACGGCGGCCACTACCTGGTGGAGTTCAAGACCATCTACATGGCCAAGAAGCCCG
TGCAACTGCCCGGCTACTACTACGTGGACACCAAGCTGGACATCACCTCCCACAACGAGGACTACACCAT
CGTGGAACAGTACGAGCGCTCCGAGGGCCGCCACCACCTGTTCCTGTACGGCATGGACGAGCTGTACAAG
TAAGCTAGCCCACGCGCGTGGTGTACAAGTAAAGCGGCCGCGACTCTAGTCCCTCCCAATTCGATATCAA
GCTTATCGATAATCAACCTCTGGATTACAAAATTTGTGAAAGATTGACTGGTATTCTTAACTATGTTGCT
CCTTTTACGCTATGTGGATACGCTGCTTTAATGCCTTTGTATCATGCTATTGCTTCCCGTATGGCTTTCA
TTTTCTCCTCCTTGTATAAATCCTGGTTGCTGTCTCTTTATGAGGAGTTGTGGCCCGTTGTCAGGCAACG
TGGCGTGGTGTGCACTGTGTTTGCTGACGCAACCCCCACTGGTTGGGGCATTGCCACCACCTGTCAGCTC
CTTTCCGGGACTTTCGCTTTCCCCCTCCCTATTGCCACGGCGGAACTCATCGCCGCCTGCCTTGCCCGCT
GCTGGACAGGGGCTCGGCTGTTGGGCACTGACAATTCCGTGGTGTTGTCGGGGAAATCATCGTCCTTTCC
TTGGCTGCTCGCCTGTGTTGCCACCTGGATTCTGCGCGGGACGTCCTTCTGCTACGTCCCTTCGGCCCTC
AATCCAGCGGACCTTCCTTCCCGCGGCCTGCTGCCGGCTCTGCGGCCTCTTCCGCGTCTTCGCCTTCGCC
CTCAGACGAGTCGGATCTCCCTTTGGGCCGCCTCCCCGCATCGATACCGTCGACCTCGATCGAGACCTAG
AAAAACATGGAGCAATCACAAGTAGCAATACAGCAGCTACCAATGCTGATTGTGCCTGGCTAGAAGCACA
AGAGGAGGAGGAGGTGGGTTTTCCAGTCACACCTCAGGTACCTTTAAGACCAATGACTTACAAGGCAGCT
GTAGATCTTAGCCACTTTTTAAAAGAAAAGGGGGGACTGGAAGGGCTAATTCACTCCCAACGAAGACAAG
ATATCCTTGATCTGTGGATCTACCACACACAAGGCTACTTCCCTGATTGGCAGAACTACACACCAGGGCC
AGGGATCAGATATCCACTGACCTTTGGATGGTGCTACAAGCTAGTACCAGTTGAGCAAGAGAAGGTAGAA
GAAGCCAATGAAGGAGAGAACACCCGCTTGTTACACCCTGTGAGCCTGCATGGGATGGATGACCCGGAGA
GAGAAGTATTAGAGTGGAGGTTTGACAGCCGCCTAGCATTTCATCACATGGCCCGAGAGCTGCATCCGGA
CTGTACTGGGTCTCTCTGGTTAGACCAGATCTGAGCCTGGGAGCTCTCTGGCTAACTAGGGAACCCACTG
CTTAAGCCTCAATAAAGCTTGCCTTGAGTGCTTCAAGTAGTGTGTGCCCGTCTGTTGTGTGACTCTGGTA
ACTAGAGATCCCTCAGACCCTTTTAGTCAGTGTGGAAAATCTCTAGCAGGGCCCGTTTAAACCCGCTGAT
CAGCCTCGACTGTGCCTTCTAGTTGCCAGCCATCTGTTGTTTGCCCCTCCCCCGTGCCTTCCTTGACCCT
GGAAGGTGCCACTCCCACTGTCCTTTCCTAATAAAATGAGGAAATTGCATCGCATTGTCTGAGTAGGTGT
CATTCTATTCTGGGGGGTGGGGTGGGGCAGGACAGCAAGGGGGAGGATTGGGAAGACAATAGCAGGCATG
CTGGGGATGCGGTGGGCTCTATGGCTTCTGAGGCGGAAAGAACCAGCTGGGGCTCTAGGGGGTATCCCC
[124 nt withheld, positions 8400-8523]
C
[91 nt withheld, positions 8525-8615]
A
[49 nt withheld, positions 8617-8665]
CCTTTGACGTTGGAGTCCACGTTCTTT
[37 nt withheld, positions 8693-8729]
ACCCTATCTCGGTCTATTCTTTTGATTTATAAGGGATTTTGCCGATTTCGGCCTATTGGTTAAAAAATGA
GCTGATTTAACAAAAATTTAACGCGAATTAATTCTGTGGAATGTGTGTCAGTTAGGGTGTGGAAAGTCCC
CAGGCTCCCCAGCAGGCAGAAGTATGCAAAGCATGCATCTCAATTAGTCAGCAACCAGGTGTGGAAAGTC
CCCAGGCTCCCCAGCAGGCAGAAGTATGCAAAGCATGCATCTCAATTAGTCAGCAACCATAGTCCCGCCC
CTAACTCCGCCCATCCCGCCCCTAACTCCGCCCAGTTCCGCCCATTCTCCGCCCCATGGCTGACTAATTT
TTTTTATTTATGCAGAGGCCGAGGCCGCCTCTGCCTCTGAGCTATTCCAGAAGTAGTGAGGAGGCTTTTT
TGGAGGCCTAGGCTTTTGCAAAAAGCTCCCGGGAGCTTGTATATCCATTTTCGGATCTGATCAGCACGTG
TTGACAATTAATCATCGGCATAGTATATCGGCATAGTATAATACGACAAGGTGAGGAACTAAACCATGGC
CAAGTTGACCAGTGCCGTTCCGGTGCTCACCGCGCGCGACGTCGCCGGAGCGGTCGAGTTCTGGACCGAC
CGGCTCGGGTTCTCCCGGGACTTCGTGGAGGACGACTTCGCCGGTGTGGTCCGGGACGACGTGACCCTGT
TCATCAGCGCGGTCCAGGACCAGGTGGTGCCGGACAACACCCTGGCCTGGGTGTGGGTGCGCGGCCTGGA
CGAGCTGTACGCCGAGTGGTCGGAGGTCGTGTCCACGAACTTCCGGGACGCCTCCGGGCCGGCCATGACC
GAGATCGGCGAGCAGCCGTGGGGGCGGGAGTTCGCCCTGCGCGACCCGGCCGGCAACTGCGTGCACTTCG
TGGCCGAGGAGCAGGACTGACACGTGCTACGAGATTTCGATTCCACCGCCGCCTTCTATGAAAGGTTGGG
CTTCGGAATCGTTTTCCGGGACGCCGGCTGGATGATCCTCCAGCGCGGGGATCTCATGCTGGAGTTCTTC
GCCCACCCCAACTTGTTTATTGCAGCTTATAATGGTTACAAATAAAGCAATAGCATCACAAATTTCACAA
ATAAAGCATTTTTTTCACTGCATTCTAGTTGTGGTTTGTCCAAACTCATCAATGTATCTTATCATGTCTG
TATACCGTCGACCTCTAGCTAGAGCTTGGCGTAATCATGGTCATAGCTGTTTCCTGTGTGAAATTGTTAT
CCGCTCACAATTCCACACAACATACGAGCCGGAAGCATAAAGTGTAAAGCCTGGGGTGCCTAATGAGTGA
GCTAACTCACATTAATTGCGTTGCGCTCACTGCCCGCTTTCCAGTCGGGAAACC
